>Addgene plasmid #237349 | HDM_RSV_Long_F | addgene full sequence | sequence record 469313 | Addgene NGS Result
TTGAGATCCTTTTTTTCTGCGCGTAATCTGCTGCTTGCAAACAAAAAAACCACCGCTACCAGCGGTGGTT
TGTTTGCCGGATCAAGAGCTACCAACTCTTTTTCCGAAGGTAACTGGCTTCAGCAGAGCGCAGATACCAA
ATACTGTTCTTCTAGTGTAGCCGTAGTTAGGCCACCACTTCAAGAACTCTGTAGCACCGCCTACATACCT
CGCTCTGCTAATCCTGTTACCAGTGGCTGCTGCCAGTGGCGATAAGTCGTGTCTTACCGGGTTGGACTCA
AGACGATAGTTACCGGATAAGGCGCAGCGGTCGGGCTGAACGGGGGGTTCGTGCACACAGCCCAGCTTGG
AGCGAACGACCTACACCGAACTGAGATACCTACAGCGTGAGCTATGAGAAAGCGCCACGCTTCCCGAAGG
GAGAAAGGCGGACAGGTATCCGGTAAGCGGCAGGGTCGGAACAGGAGAGCGCACGAGGGAGCTTCCAGGG
GGAAACGCCTGGTATCTTTATAGTCCTGTCGGGTTTCGCCACCTCTGACTTGAGCGTCGATTTTTGTGAT
GCTCGTCAGGGGGGCGGAGCCTATGGAAAAACGCCAGCAACGGAGATGCGCCGCGTGCGGCTGCTGGAGA
TGGCGGACGCGATGGATATGTTCTGCCAAGGGTTGGTTTGCGCATTCACAGTTCTCCGCAAGAATTGATT
GGCTCCAATTCTTGGAGTGGTGAATCCGTTAGCGAGGTGCCGCCGGCTTCCATTCAGGTCGAGGTGGCCC
GGCTCCATGCACCGCGACGCAACGCGGGGAGGCAGACAAGGTATAGGGCGGCGCCTACAATCCATGCCAA
CCCGTTCCATGTGCTCGCCGAGGCGGCATAAATCGCCGTGACGATCAGCGGTCCAATGATCGAAGTTAGG
CTGGTAAGAGCCGCGAGCGATCCTTGAAGCTGTCCCTGATGGTCGTCATCTACCTGCCTGGACAGCATGG
CCTGCAACGCGGGCATCCCGATGCCGCCGGAAGCGAGAAGAATCATAATGGGGAAGGCCATCCAGCCTCG
CGTCGGGGAGCTTTTTGCAAAAGCCTAGGCCTCCAAAAAAGCCTCCTCACTACTTCTGGAATAGCTCAGA
GGCCGAGGCGGCCTCGGCCTCTGCATAAATAAAAAAAATTAGTCAGCCATGAGCTTGGCCCATTGCATAC
GTTGTATCCATATCATAATATGTACATTTATATTGGCTCATGTCCAACATTACCGCCATGTTGACATTGA
TTATTGACTAGTTATTAATAGTAATCAATTACGGGGTCATTAGTTCATAGCCCATATATGGAGTTCCGCG
TTACATAACTTACGGTAAATGGCCCGCCTGGCTGACCGCCCAACGACCCCCGCCCATTGACGTCAATAAT
GACGTATGTTCCCATAGTAACGCCAATAGGGACTTTCCATTGACGTCAATGGGTGGAGTATTTACGGTAA
ACTGCCCACTTGGCAGTACATCAAGTGTATCATATGCCAAGTACGCCCCCTATTGACGTCAATGACGGTA
AATGGCCCGCCTGGCATTATGCCCAGTACATGACCTTATGGGACTTTCCTACTTGGCAGTACATCTACGT
ATTAGTCATCGCTATTACCATGGTGATGCGGTTTTGGCAGTACATCAATGGGCGTGGATAGCGGTTTGAC
TCACGGGGATTTCCAAGTCTCCACCCCATTGACGTCAATGGGAGTTTGTTTTGGCACCAAAATCAACGGG
ACTTTCCAAAATGTCGTAACAACTCCGCCCCATTGACGCAAATGGGCGGTAGGCGTGTACGGTGGGAGGT
CTATATAAGCAGAGCTCGTTTAGTGAACCGTCAGATCGCCTGGAGACGCCATCCACGCTGTTTTGACCTC
CATAGAAGACACCGGGACCGATCCAGCCTCCCCTCGAAGCTGATCCTGAGAACTTCAGGGTGAGTCTATG
GGACCCTTGATGTTTTCTTTCCCCTTCTTTTCTATGGTTAAGTTCATGTCATAGGAAGGGGAGAAGTAAC
AGGGTACACATATTGACCAAATCAGGGTAATTTTGCATTTGTAATTTTAAAAAATGCTTTCTTCTTTTAA
TATACTTTTTTGTTTATCTTATTTCTAATACTTTCCCTAATCTCTTTCTTTCAGGGCAATAATGATACAA
TGTATCATGCCTCTTTGCACCATTCTAAAGAATAACAGTGATAATTTCTGGGTTAAGGCAATAGCAATAT
TTCTGCATATAAATATTTCTGCATATAAATTGTAACTGATGTAAGAGGTTTCATATTGCTAATAGCAGCT
ACAATCCAGCTACCATTCTGCTTTTATTTTATGGTTGGGATAAGGCTGGATTATTCTGAGTCCAAGCTAG
GCCCTTTTGCTAATCATGTTCATACCTCTTATCTTCCTCCCACAGCTCCTGGGCAACGTGCTGGTCTGTG
TGCTGGCCCATCACTTTGGCAAAGAATTCCGCGGGCGGCCGCGCCACCATGGAACTGCCCATCCTGAAGG
CCAACGCCATCACCACCATCCTGGCCGCCGTGACCTTCTGCTTCGCCAGCAGCCAGAACATCACCGAGGA
ATTCTACCAGAGCACCTGTAGCGCCGTGTCCAAGGGCTACCTGAGCGCCCTGAGAACCGGCTGGTACACC
AGCGTGATCACCATCGAGCTGAGCAACATCAAAGAAAACAAGTGCAACGGCACCGACGCCAAAGTGAAGC
TGATCAACCAGGAACTGGACAAGTACAAGAACGCCGTGACCGAGCTGCAGCTGCTGATGCAGAGCACCAC
CGCCGCCAACAACCGGGCCAGACGCGAGCTGCCCCGGTTCATGAACTACACCCTGAACAACACCAAAAAG
ACCAACGTGACCCTGAGCAAGAAGCGGAAGCGGCGGTTCCTGGGCTTCCTGCTGGGCGTGGGCAGCGCCA
TTGCCAGCGGAATCGCCGTGTCTAAGGTGCTGCACCTGGAAGGCGAAGTGAACAAGATCAAGAGCGCCCT
GCTGAGCACCAACAAGGCCGTGGTGTCCCTGAGCAACGGCGTGTCCGTGCTGACCAGCAAGGTGCTGGAT
CTGAAGAACTACATCGACAAGCAGCTGCTGCCCATCGTGAACAAGCAGAGCTGCCGGATCAGCAACATCG
AGACAGTGATCGAGTTCCAGCAGAAGAACAACCGGCTGCTGGAAATCACCCGCGAGTTCAGCGTGAACGC
CGGCGTGACCACCCCCGTGTCCACCTACATGCTGACCAACAGCGAGCTGCTGAGCCTGATCAACGACATG
CCCATCACCAACGACCAGAAAAAGCTGATGAGCAACAACGTGCAGATCGTGCGGCAGCAGAGCTACAGCA
TCATGTCCATCATCAAAGAAGAGGTGCTGGCCTACGTGGTGCAGCTGCCCCTGTACGGCGTGATCGACAC
CCCCTGCTGGAAGCTGCACACCAGCCCCCTGTGCACCACCAACACCAAAGAGGGCAGCAACATCTGCCTG
ACCCGGACCGACCGGGGCTGGTACTGCGATAATGCCGGCAGCGTCTCATTCTTTCCACAGGCCGAGACAT
GCAAGGTGCAGAGCAACCGGGTGTTCTGCGACACCATGAACAGCCTGACCCTGCCCTCCGAAGTGAACCT
GTGCAACGTGGACATCTTCAACCCTAAGTACGACTGCAAGATCATGACCTCCAAGACCGACGTGTCCAGC
TCCGTGATCACCTCCCTGGGCGCCATCGTGTCCTGCTACGGCAAGACCAAGTGCACCGCCAGCAACAAGA
ACCGGGGCATCATCAAGACCTTCAGCAACGGCTGCGACTACGTGTCCAACAAGGGGGTGGACACCGTGTC
CGTGGGCAACACCCTGTACTACGTGAACAAACAGGAAGGCAAGAGCCTGTACGTGAAGGGCGAGCCCATC
ATCAACTTCTACGACCCCCTGGTGTTCCCCAGCGACGAGTTCGACGCCAGCATCAGCCAGGTCAACGAGA
AGATCAACCAGAGCCTGGCCTTCATCAGAAAGAGCGACGAGCTGCTGCATCACGTGAACGCTGGCAAGTC
CACCACCAATATCATGATCACCACAATCATCATCGTGATCATCGTCATCCTGCTGTCCCTGATCGCCGTG
GGCCTGCTGCTGTACTGCAAGGCCAGATCCACCCCTGTGACCCTGTCCAAGGACCAGCTGAGCGGCATCA
ACAATATCGCCTTCTCCAACTGAAAGCTTATCGATACCGTCGACCTCGAGGGCCCAGATCTAATTCACCC
CACCAGTGCAGGCTGCCTATCAGAAAGTGGTGGCTGGTGTGGCTAATGCCCTGGCCCACAAGTATCACTA
AGCTCGCTTTCTTGCTGTCCAATTTCTATTAAAGGTTCCTTTGTTCCCTAAGTCCAACTACTAAACTGGG
GGATATTATGAAGGGCCTTGAGCATCTGGATTCTGCCTAATAAAAAACATTTATTTTCATTGCAATGATG
TATTTAAATTATTTCTGAATATTTTACTAAAAAGGGAATGTGGGAGGTCAGTGCATTTAAAACATAAAGA
AATGAAGAGCTAGTTCAAACCTTGGGAAAATACACTATATCTTAAACTCCATGAAAGAAGGTGAGGCTGC
AAACAGCTAATGCACATTGGCAACAGCCCCTGATGCCTATGCCTTATTCATCCCTCAGAAAAGGATTCAA
GTAGAGGCTTGATTTGGAGGTTAAAGTTTTGCTATGCTGTATTTTACATTACTTATTGTTTTAGCTGTCC
TCATGAATGTCTTTTCACTACCCATTTGCTTATCCTGCATCTCTCAGCCTTGACTCCACTCAGTTCTCTT
GCTTAGAGATACCACCTTTCCCCTGAAGTGTTCCTTCCATGTTTTACGGCGAGATGGTTTCTCCTCGCCT
GGCCACTCAGCCTTAGTTGTCTCTGTTGTCTTATAGAGGTCTACTTGAAGAAGGAAAAACAGGGGGCATG
GTTTGACTGTCCTGTGAGCCCTTCTTCCCTGCCTCCCCCACTCACAGTGACCCGGAATCCCTCGACATGG
CAGTCTAGATCATTCTTGAAGACGAAAGGGCCTCGTGATACGCCTATTTTTATAGGTTAATGTCATGATA
ATAATGGTTTCTTAGACGTCAGGTGGCACTTTTCGGGGAAATGTGCGCGGAACCCCTATTTGTTTATTTT
TCTAAATACATTCAAATATGTATCCGCTCATGAGACAATAACCCTGATAAATGCTTCAATAATATTGAAA
AAGGAAGAGTATGAGTATTCAACATTTCCGTGTCGCCCTTATTCCCTTTTTTGCGGCATTTTGCCTTCCT
GTTTTTGCTCACCCAGAAACGCTGGTGAAAGTAAAAGATGCTGAAGATCAGTTGGGTGCACGAGTGGGTT
ACATCGAACTGGATCTCAACAGCGGTAAGATCCTTGAGAGTTTTCGCCCCGAAGAACGTTTTCCAATGAT
GAGCACTTTTAAAGTTCTGCTATGTGGCGCGGTATTATCCCGTATTGACGCCGGGCAAGAGCAACTCGGT
CGCCGCATACACTATTCTCAGAATGACTTGGTTGAGTACTCACCAGTCACAGAAAAGCATCTTACGGATG
GCATGACAGTAAGAGAATTATGCAGTGCTGCCATAACCATGAGTGATAACACTGCGGCCAACTTACTTCT
GACAACGATCGGAGGACCGAAGGAGCTAACCGCTTTTTTGCACAACATGGGGGATCATGTAACTCGCCTT
GATCGTTGGGAACCGGAGCTGAATGAAGCCATACCAAACGACGAGCGTGACACCACGATGCCTGTAGCAA
TGGCAACAACGTTGCGCAAACTATTAACTGGCGAACTACTTACTCTAGCTTCCCGGCAACAATTAATAGA
CTGGATGGAGGCGGATAAAGTTGCAGGACCACTTCTGCGCTCGGCCCTTCCGGCTGGCTGGTTTATTGCT
GATAAATCTGGAGCCGGTGAGCGTGGGTCTCGCGGTATCATTGCAGCACTGGGGCCAGATGGTAAGCCCT
CCCGTATCGTAGTTATCTACACGACGGGGAGTCAGGCAACTATGGATGAACGAAATAGACAGATCGCTGA
GATAGGTGCCTCACTGATTAAGCATTGGTAACTGTCAGACCAAGTTTACTCATATATACTTTAGATTGAT
TTAAAACTTCATTTTTAATTTAAAAGGATCTAGGTGAAGATCCTTTTTGATAATCTCATGACCAAAATCC
CTTAACGTGAGTTTTCGTTCCACTGAGCGTCAGACCCCGTAGAAAAGATCAAAGGATCTTC
Features (pLannotate 1.2.2; 13 found; start..end, strand, type, name):
      1..589     +  rep_origin     ori: high-copy-number ColE1/pMB1/pBR322/pUC origin of replication
    754..1055    -  CDS            TcR (fragment): tetracycline efflux protein; tet; confers resistance to tetracycline
   1078..1171    -  rep_origin     SV40 ori (fragment): SV40 origin of replication
   1253..1632    +  enhancer       CMV enhancer: human cytomegalovirus immediate early enhancer
   1633..1836    +  promoter       CMV promoter: human cytomegalovirus (CMV) immediate early promoter
   1950..2425    +  intron         β-globin intron: internally truncated intron from human β-globin
   2429..2479    +  CDS            HBB (fragment): HBB_COLGU - Experimental evidence at transcript level: Swiss-Prot protein existence level 2. Involved in oxygen transport from the lung to the various peripheral tissues. From Colobus guereza (Mantled guereza) (Eastern black-and-white colobus monkey).
   2499..4220    +  CDS            F: FUS_HRSVA - Experimental evidence at protein level: Swiss-Prot protein existence level 1. [Fusion glycoprotein F2]: Major determinant of the species specificity of RSV infection (PubMed:12663767). The trimer of F1-F2 (F protein) also facilitates the attachment to host cell by binding to host heparan sulfate (PubMed:10864656). F protein is involved in the entry into the host cell through the interaction with host IGFR1 (PubMed:32494007). This interaction activates PRKCZ/PKCzeta that recruits host NCL/nucleolin to the apical cell surface where it can bind fusion glycoprotein F1 (PubMed:32494007)
   4224..4252    +  misc_feature   MCS (fragment): pBluescript multiple cloning site
   4264..4338    +  CDS            HBB (fragment): HBB_PONPY - Experimental evidence at transcript level: Swiss-Prot protein existence level 2. Involved in oxygen transport from the lung to the various peripheral tissues. From Pongo pygmaeus (Bornean orangutan).
   4342..4736    +  polyA_signal   β-globin poly(A): human β-globin polyadenylation signal
   5156..5260    +  promoter       AmpR promoter: bla
   5261..6121    +  CDS            AmpR: β-lactamase; bla; confers resistance to ampicillin, carbenicillin, and related antibiotics
