[The description below was written by a language model from this plasmid's Addgene catalogue record and pLannotate feature annotations shown in this document.]
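Description:
HDM_RSV_Long_F is a 6.3 kb mammalian expression plasmid built on the HDM backbone that drives transient expression of the fusion (F) glycoprotein of respiratory syncytial virus, strain Long. It is propagated in E. coli as a high-copy plasmid through a ColE1/pUC-type origin and selected with ampicillin through a β-lactamase gene under its own bla promoter. The annotation also picks up a short fragment of a tetracycline resistance gene and a partial SV40 origin. Both appear to be non-functional backbone remnants rather than working elements.

The expression cassette consists of the human cytomegalovirus immediate-early enhancer and promoter, followed by an internally truncated human β-globin intron, the F open reading frame, a remnant of a pBluescript-type multiple cloning site, and the human β-globin polyadenylation signal. The small "HBB" fragments flagged on either side of the insert are most likely β-globin exon sequences that flank the intron and precede the poly(A) region, not separate coding units. Including a spliceable intron upstream of the coding sequence generally improves mRNA processing and protein yield in transfected cells. The F annotation spans about 1.7 kb, consistent with a full-length protein, and no epitope tags or reporters are annotated. The record does not say whether the sequence is codon-optimised.

F mediates RSV membrane fusion and entry and is a major target of neutralizing antibodies. The associated publication examines how F evolution affects neutralization by monoclonal antibodies and human polyclonal sera, so this plasmid likely supplies F in mammalian cells for entry or neutralization assays, although the record does not describe the exact assay format.
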