Addgene plasmid #237349: HDM_RSV_Long_F
Depositing lab: Jesse Bloom. Publication: RSV F evolution escapes some monoclonal antibodies but does not strongly erode neutralization by human polyclonal sera. Simonich CAL, McMahon TE, Ju X, Yu TC, Brunette N, Stevens-Ayers T, Boeckh MJ, King NP, Greninger AL, Bloom JD. J Virol. 2025 Jul 3:e0053125. doi: 10.1128/jvi.00531-25. PubMed 40607811.
Backbone
  Vector backbone: HDM
  Vector type: Mammalian Expression
Growth in bacteria
  Bacterial resistance: Ampicillin, 100 μg/mL
  Growth temperature: 37°C
  Growth strain: DH5alpha
  Copy number: High Copy
Gene/Insert
  Gene/Insert name: RSV Long F from Genbank Accesion AY911262.1
  Species: RSV
  Promoter: CMV
  Cloning method: Restriction Enzyme; 5′ cloning site Unknown (unknown if destroyed)
Terms and licenses: Academic/Nonprofit Terms; Industry Terms: Not Available to Industry
Depositor comments: Please visit https://doi.org/10.1101/2025.03.11.642476 for bioRxiv preprint.
How to cite: HDM_RSV_Long_F was a gift from Jesse Bloom (Addgene plasmid # 237349 ; http://n2t.net/addgene:237349 ; RRID:Addgene_237349)
